Addgene plasmid #124670: SpyCatcher002-oHex
Purpose: Expresses SpyCatcher002-oHex for hexamerization of SpyTag-proteins via hexameric coiled-coil
Depositing lab: Mark Howarth. Depositing organization: University of Oxford. Publication: Spy&Go purification of SpyTag-proteins using pseudo-SpyCatcher to access an oligomerization toolbox. Khairil Anuar INA, Banerjee A, Keeble AH, Carella A, Nikov GI, Howarth M. Nat Commun. 2019 Apr 15;10(1):1734. doi: 10.1038/s41467-019-09678-w. PubMed 30988307.
Backbone
  Vector backbone: pDEST14
  Backbone size w/o insert (bp): 3648
  Total vector size (bp): 4230
  Vector type: Bacterial Expression
Growth in bacteria
  Bacterial resistance: Ampicillin, 100 μg/mL
  Growth temperature: 37°C
  Growth strain: DH5alpha
  Copy number: High Copy
Gene/Insert
  Gene/Insert name: SpyCatcher002-oHex
  Species: Synthetic
  Insert size (bp): 594
  Promoter: T7
  Tag / fusion protein: His6 (N terminal on insert); C-tag (C terminal on insert); TEV cleavage site (N terminal on insert)
  Cloning method: Gibson Cloning
  Sequencing primers: 5′ T7F; 3′ T7R
Terms and licenses: Academic/Nonprofit Terms; Industry Terms: Not Available to Industry
How to cite: SpyCatcher002-oHex was a gift from Mark Howarth (Addgene plasmid # 124670 ; http://n2t.net/addgene:124670 ; RRID:Addgene_124670)
