[The description below was written by a language model from this plasmid's Addgene catalogue record and pLannotate feature annotations shown in this document.]
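Description:
SpyCatcher002-oHex is a bacterial expression plasmid of about 4.2 kb built on the pDEST14 backbone, designed to produce a synthetic fusion protein in E. coli under T7 control. The backbone carries a ColE1/pMB1-type origin together with the pBR322 bom region and a rop gene, an f1 phage origin, and the β-lactamase gene with its own promoter for ampicillin selection. The record lists it as high copy, although rop is normally associated with copy-number restraint.

The expression cassette consists of a T7 promoter and the phage T7 gene 10 ribosome binding site, followed by the roughly 0.6 kb insert and a T7 terminator, so expression requires a host that supplies T7 RNA polymerase. The open reading frame begins with an N-terminal His6 tag and a TEV protease cleavage site that allows the tag to be removed, continues into SpyCatcher002 fused to the oHex hexameric coiled-coil domain, and ends with a C-tag. The automated annotation does not label the SpyCatcher002-oHex coding region itself. It also reports a second histidine-tag fragment and a fragment of a T7 gene 10B-derived solubility tag just upstream of the terminator; these lie beyond the stated insert, are not described in the catalogue fields, and may be backbone remnants rather than part of the expressed protein.

SpyCatcher002 forms a spontaneous covalent isopeptide bond with SpyTag peptides, so the purified hexameric scaffold can be mixed with any SpyTag-fused protein to display it in six copies. It belongs to an oligomerization toolbox for controlling the valency of SpyTag-proteins.
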