Features (pLannotate 1.2.2; 14 found; start..end, strand, type, name):
    192..210     +  promoter       T7 promoter: promoter for bacteriophage T7 RNA polymerase
    242..264     +  RBS            RBS: efficient ribosome binding site from bacteriophage T7 gene 10 (Olins and Rangwala, 1989)
    282..301     +  CDS            8xHis (fragment): 8xHis affinity tag
    323..343     +  CDS            TEV site: tobacco etch virus (TEV) protease recognition and cleavage site
    922..939     +  CDS            9xHis (fragment): 9xHis affinity tag
    949..998     +  CDS            SET1 (fragment): solubility-enhancement tag derived from T7 phage gene 10B
   1006..1053    +  terminator     T7 terminator: transcription terminator for bacteriophage T7 RNA polymerase
   1090..1518    +  rep_origin     f1 ori (sequence partly withheld): f1 bacteriophage origin of replication; arrow indicates direction of (+) strand synthesis
   1571..1675    +  promoter       AmpR promoter: bla
   1676..2536    +  CDS            AmpR: β-lactamase; bla; confers resistance to ampicillin, carbenicillin, and related antibiotics
   2707..3295    +  rep_origin     ori: high-copy-number ColE1/pMB1/pBR322/pUC origin of replication
   3481..3620    -  misc_feature   bom: basis of mobility region from pBR322
   3722..3913    -  CDS            rop: Rop protein, which maintains plasmids at low copy number; rop
   3930..80      +  CDS            YPB1_ECOLX (across the origin): Protein predicted: Swiss-Prot protein existence level 4. From Escherichia coli.
>Addgene plasmid #124670 | SpyCatcher002-oHex | addgene full sequence | sequence record 243770 | Addgene NGS Result
TTCATGTTGTTGCTCAGGTCGCAGACGTTTTGCAGCAGCAGTCGCTTCACGTTCGCTCGCGTATCGGTGA
TTCATTCTGCTAACCAGTAAGGCAACCCCGCCAGCCTAGCCGGGTCCTCAACGACAGGAGCACGATCATG
CGCACCCGTGGCCAGGACCCAACGCTGCCCGAGATCTCGATCCCGCGAAATTAATACGACTCACTATAGG
GAGACCACAACGGTTTCCCTCTAGAAATAATTTTGTTTAACTTTAAGAAGGAGATATACATATGTCGTAC
TACCATCACCATCACCATCACGATTACGACATCCCAACGACCGAAAACCTGTATTTTCAGGGCGCCATGG
TAACCACCTTATCAGGTTTATCAGGTGAGCAAGGTCCGTCCGGTGATATGACAACTGAAGAAGATAGTGC
TACCCATATTAAATTCTCAAAACGTGATGAGGACGGCCGTGAGTTAGCTGGTGCAACTATGGAGTTGCGT
GATTCATCTGGTAAAACTATTAGTACATGGATTTCAGATGGACATGTGAAGGATTTCTACCTGTATCCAG
GAAAATATACATTTGTCGAAACCGCAGCACCAGACGGTTATGAGGTAGCAACTGCTATTACCTTTACAGT
TAATGAGCAAGGTCAGGTTACTGTAAATGGCGAAGCAACTAAAGGTGACGCTCATACTGGATCCAGTGGT
AGCGGCAGCGGCTCTGAAATTGCCAAAAGCCTAAAAGAAATCGCCAAGTCGTTAAAAGAAATTGCCTGGT
CACTGAAAGAGATAGCGAAGAGTCTTAAAGAAATAGCTTGGAGCCTGAAGGGCAGTGGTTCGGGCGAACC
GGAAGCGTAATAAGCTTTAAATGGTTGATGCTTGAGGATCCGAATTCGAGCTCCGTCGACAAGCTTGCGG
CCGCACTCGAGCACCACCACCACCACCACTGAGATCCGGCTGCTAACAAAGCCCGAAAGGAAGCTGAGTT
GGCTGCTGCCACCGCTGAGCAATAACTAGCATAACCCCTTGGGGCCTCTAAACGGGTCTTGAGGGGTTTT
TTGCTGAAAGGAGGAACTATATCCGGATTGGCGAATGGG
[124 nt withheld, positions 1090-1213]
C
[91 nt withheld, positions 1215-1305]
A
[49 nt withheld, positions 1307-1355]
CCTTTGACGTTGGAGTCCACGTTCTTT
[37 nt withheld, positions 1383-1419]
ACCCTATCTCGGTCTATTCTTTTGATTTATAAGGGATTTTGCCGATTTCGGCCTATTGGTTAAAAAATGA
GCTGATTTAACAAAAATTTAACGCGAATTTTAACAAAATATTAACGCTTACAATTTAGGTGGCACTTTTC
GGGGAAATGTGCGCGGAACCCCTATTTGTTTATTTTTCTAAATACATTCAAATATGTATCCGCTCATGAG
ACAATAACCCTGGTAAATGCTTCAATAATATTGAAAAAGGAAGAGTATGAGTATTCAACATTTCCGTGTC
GCCCTTATTCCCTTTTTTGCGGCATTTTGCCTTCCTGTTTTTGCTCACCCAGAAACGCTGGTGAAAGTAA
AAGATGCTGAAGATCAGTTGGGTGCACGAGTGGGTTACATCGAACTGGATCTCAACAGCGGTAAGATCCT
TGAGAGTTTTCGCCCCGAAGAACGTTTTCCAATGATGAGCACTTTTAAAGTTCTGCTATGTGGCGCGGTA
TTATCCCGTATTGACGCCGGGCAAGAGCAACTCGGTCGCCGCATACACTATTCTCAGAATGACTTGGTTG
AGTACTCACCAGTCACAGAAAAGCATCTTACGGATGGCATGACAGTAAGAGAATTATGCAGTGCTGCCAT
AACCATGAGTGATAACACTGCGGCCAACTTACTTCTGACAACGATCGGAGGACCGAAGGAGCTAACCGCT
TTTTTGCACAACATGGGGGATCATGTAACTCGCCTTGATCGTTGGGAACCGGAGCTGAATGAAGCCATAC
CAAACGACGAGCGTGACACCACGATGCCTGCAGCAATGGCAACAACGTTGCGCAAACTATTAACTGGCGA
ACTACTTACTCTAGCTTCCCGGCAACAATTAATAGACTGGATGGAGGCGGATAAAGTTGCAGGACCACTT
CTGCGCTCGGCCCTTCCGGCTGGCTGGTTTATTGCTGATAAATCTGGAGCCGGTGAGCGTGGGTCTCGCG
GTATCATTGCAGCACTGGGGCCAGATGGTAAGCCCTCCCGTATCGTAGTTATCTACACGACGGGGAGTCA
GGCAACTATGGATGAACGAAATAGACAGATCGCTGAGATAGGTGCCTCACTGATTAAGCATTGGTAACTG
TCAGACCAAGTTTACTCATATATACTTTAGATTGATTTAAAACTTCATTTTTAATTTAAAAGGATCTAGG
TGAAGATCCTTTTTGATAATCTCATGACCAAAATCCCTTAACGTGAGTTTTCGTTCCACTGAGCGTCAGA
CCCCGTAGAAAAGATCAAAGGATCTTCTTGAGATCCTTTTTTTCTGCGCGTAATCTGCTGCTTGCAAACA
AAAAAACCACCGCTACCAGCGGTGGTTTGTTTGCCGGATCAAGAGCTACCAACTCTTTTTCCGAAGGTAA
CTGGCTTCAGCAGAGCGCAGATACCAAATACTGTCCTTCTAGTGTAGCCGTAGTTAGGCCACCACTTCAA
GAACTCTGTAGCACCGCCTACATACCTCGCTCTGCTAATCCTGTTACCAGTGGCTGCTGCCAGTGGCGAT
AAGTCGTGTCTTACCGGGTTGGACTCAAGACGATAGTTACCGGATAAGGCGCAGCGGTCGGGCTGAACGG
GGGGTTCGTGCACACAGCCCAGCTTGGAGCGAACGACCTACACCGAACTGAGATACCTACAGCGTGAGCT
ATGAGAAAGCGCCACGCTTCCCGAAGGGAGAAAGGCGGACAGGTATCCGGTAAGCGGCAGGGTCGGAACA
GGAGAGCGCACGAGGGAGCTTCCAGGGGGAAACGCCTGGTATCTTTATAGTCCTGTCGGGTTTCGCCACC
TCTGACTTGAGCGTCGATTTTTGTGATGCTCGTCAGGGGGGCGGAGCCTATGGAAAAACGCCAGCAACGC
GGCCTTTTTACGGTTCCTGGCCTTTTGCTGGCCTTTTGCTCACATGTTCTTTCCTGCGTTATCCCCTGAT
TCTGTGGATAACCGTATTACCGCCTTTGAGTGAGCTGATACCGCTCGCCGCAGCCGAACGACCGAGCGCA
GCGAGTCAGTGAGCGAGGAAGCGGAAGAGCGCCTGATGCGGTATTTTCTCCTTACGCATCTGTGCGGTAT
TTCACACCGCAATGGTGCACTCTCAGTACAATCTGCTCTGATGCCGCATAGTTAAGCCAGTATACACTCC
GCTATCGCTACGTGACTGGGTCATGGCTGCGCCCCGACACCCGCCAACACCCGCTGACGCGCCCTGACGG
GCTTGTCTGCTCCCGGCATCCGCTTACAGACAAGCTGTGACCGTCTCCGGGAGCTGCATGTGTCAGAGGT
TTTCACCGTCATCACCGAAACGCGCGAGGCAGCTGCGGTAAAGCTCATCAGCGTGGTCGTGAAGCGATTC
ACAGATGTCTGCCTGTTCATCCGCGTCCAGCTCGTTGAGCTTCTCCAGAAGCGTTAATGTCTGGCTTCTG
ATAAAGCGGGCCATGTTAAGGGCGGTTTTTTCCTGTTTGGTCACTGATGCCTCCGTGTAAGGGGGATTTC
TGTTCATGGGGGTAATGATACCGATGAAACGAGAGAGGATGCTCACGATACGGGTTACTGATGATGAACA
TGCCCGGTTACTGGAACGTTGTGAGGGTAAACAACTGGCGGTATGGATGCGGCGGGACCAGAGAAAAATC
ACTCAGGGTCAATGCCAGCGCTTCGTTAATACAGATGTAGGTGTTCCACAGGGTAGCCAGCAGCATCCTG
CGATGCAGATCCGGAACATAATGGTGCAGGGCGCTGACTTCCGCGTTTCCAGACTTTACGAAACACGGAA
ACCGAAGACCA
