>Addgene plasmid #124670 | SpyCatcher002-oHex | depositor partial sequence | sequence record 238210 | SpyCatcher002-oHex (582 bp)
ATGTCGTACTACCATCACCATCACCATCACGATTACGACATCCCAACGACCGAAAACCTGTATTTTCAGG
GCGCCATGGTAACCACCTTATCAGGTTTATCAGGTGAGCAAGGTCCGTCCGGTGATATGACAACTGAAGA
AGATAGTGCTACCCATATTAAATTCTCAAAACGTGATGAGGACGGCCGTGAGTTAGCTGGTGCAACTATG
GAGTTGCGTGATTCATCTGGTAAAACTATTAGTACATGGATTTCAGATGGACATGTGAAGGATTTCTACC
TGTATCCAGGAAAATATACATTTGTCGAAACCGCAGCACCAGACGGTTATGAGGTAGCAACTGCTATTAC
CTTTACAGTTAATGAGCAAGGTCAGGTTACTGTAAATGGCGAAGCAACTAAAGGTGACGCTCATACTGGA
TCCAGTGGTAGCGGCAGCGGCTCTGAAATTGCCAAAAGCCTAAAAGAAATCGCCAAGTCGTTAAAAGAAA
TTGCCTGGTCACTGAAAGAGATAGCGAAGAGTCTTAAAGAAATAGCTTGGAGCCTGAAGGGCAGTGGTTC
GGGCGAACCGGAAGCGTAATAA
